>Addgene plasmid #120591 | Smp_081920-Cd4-bio-His | addgene full sequence | sequence record 234127 | Addgene NGS Result
CATGTTGACATTGATTATTGACTAGTTATTAATAGTAATCAATTACGGGGTCATTAGTTCATAGCCCATA
TATGGAGTTCCGCGTTACATAACTTACGGTAAATGGCCCGCCTGGCTGACCGCCCAACGACCCCCGCCCA
TTGACGTCAATAATGACGTATGTTCCCATAGTAACGCCAATAGGGACTTTCCATTGACGTCAATGGGTGG
AGTATTTACGGTAAACTGCCCACTTGGCAGTACATCAAGTGTATCATATGCCAAGTCCGCCCCCTATTGA
CGTCAATGACGGTAAATGGCCCGCCTGGCATTATGCCCAGTACATGACCTTACGGGACTTTCCTACTTGG
CAGTACATCTACGTATTAGTCATCGCTATTACCATGGTGATGCGGTTTTGGCAGTACACCAATGGGCGTG
GATAGCGGTTTGACTCACGGGGATTTCCAAGTCTCCACCCCATTGACGTCAATGGGAGTTTGTTTTGGCA
CCAAAATCAACGGGACTTTCCAAAATGTCGTAATAACCCCGCCCCGTTGACGCAAATGGGCGGTAGGCGT
GTACGGTGGGAGGTCTATATAAGCAGAGCTCGTTTAGTGAACCGTCAGATCCTCACTCTCTTCCGCATCG
CTGTCTGCGAGGGCCAGCTGTTGGGCTCGCGGTTGAGGACAAACTCTTCGCGGTCTTTCCAGTACTCTTG
GATCGGAAACCCGTCGGCCTCCGAACGGTACTCCGCCACCGAGGGACCTGAGCGAGTCCGCATCGACCGG
ATCGGAAAACCTCTCGAGAAAGGCGTCTAACCAGTCACAGTCGCAAGGTAGGCTGAGCACCGTGGCGGGC
GGCAGCGGGTGGCGGTCGGGGTTGTTTCTGGCGGAGGTGCTGCTGATGATGTAATTAAAGTAGGCGGTCT
TGAGACGGCGGATGGTCGAGGTGAGGTGTGGCAGGCTTGAGATCCAGCTGTTGGGGTGAGTACTCCCTCT
CAAAAGCGGGCATTACTTCTGCGCTAAGATTGTCAGTTTCCAAAAACGAGGAGGATTTGATATTCACCTG
GCCCGATCTGGCCATACACTTGAGTGACAATGACATCCACTTTGCCTTTCTCTCCACAGGTGTCCACTCC
CAGGTCCAAGTTTGCCACCATGGAGTTTCAGACCCAGGTACTCATGTCCCTGCTGCTCTGCATGTCTGGT
GCGGCCGCCCTGAAGTGCTATACCTGCGCCTTCTGCAGCGTGCCCTTCAACCCCCACAGCCTGCTGGTCA
ACGAGCAGGACGATTGCCGGTGGTGCGCCAAGATCAACATCAAGGGCGTGCCCTACCCCTTCCGGCTGTG
TGCCGCCGACTGCGGCTACGACTACTGGAAGAAGAACTTCAGCAGCTTCAGCTACGAGTGCTGCCAGAAA
GACCTGTGCAACAAGAGCATCCAGAGCCGCGTGACAGGCGCGCCGTCGACCTCCATCACGGCCTATAAGA
GTGAGGGGGAGTCAGCGGAGTTCTCCTTCCCACTCAACCTTGGAGAGGAAAGCCTGCAGGGAGAGTTGAG
ATGGAAGGCAGAGAAGGCTCCTTCTTCCCAGTCCTGGATCACCTTCTCCCTAAAGAACCAAAAGGTGTCT
GTGCAGAAGTCTACTAGCAACCCCAAGTTCCAGCTGTCCGAAACGCTCCCACTCACCCTTCAGATACCCC
AGGTCTCCCTTCAGTTTGCTGGTTCTGGCAACCTGACCCTGACTCTGGACAGAGGGATACTGTATCAGGA
AGTGAACCTGGTGGTGATGAAAGTGACTCAGCCCGACAGCAACACTTTGACCTGTGAGGTGATGGGACCC
ACCTCACCCAAGATGAGACTGATCTTGAAGCAGGAGAATCAGGAGGCCAGGGTCTCCAGGCAGGAGAAAG
TGATTCAAGTGCAGGCCCCTGAAGCAGGGGTGTGGCAATGTCTACTGAGTGAAGGTGAAGAGGTCAAGAT
GGACTCCAAGATCCAGGTTTTATCCAAAGGGTTGAATTCCGGCAGCCTGCACCACATCCTGGACGCCCAG
AAGATGCTGTGGAACCACAGGGACAGGAACCTGCCTCCTCTGGCCCCTCTGGGCCCCCACCACCATCACC
ACCATTGAGTCTAGACACGTGATTAATTAAGGATCCCCCGACCTCGACCTCTGGCTAATAAAGGAAATTT
ATTTTCATTGCAATAGTGTGTTGGAATTTTTTGTGTCTCTCACTCGGAAGGACATATGGGAGGGCAAATC
ATTTGGTCGAGATCCCTCGGAGATCTCTAGCTAGAGGATCGATCCCCGCCCCGGACGAACTAAACCTGAC
TACGACATCTCTGCCCCTTCTTCGCGGGGCAGTGCATGTAATCCCTTCAGTTGGTTGGTACAACTTGCCA
ACTGGGCCCTGTTCCACATGTGACACGGGGGGGGACCAAACACAAAGGGGTTCTCTGACTGTAGTTGACA
TCCTTATAAATGGATGTGCACATTTGCCAACACTGAGTGGCTTTCATCCTGGAGCAGACTTTGCAGTCTG
TGGACTGCAACACAACATTGCCTTTATGTGTAACTCTTGGCTGAAGCTCTTACACCAATGCTGGGGGACA
TGTACCTCCCAGGGGCCCAGGAAGACTACGGGAGGCTACACCAACGTCAATCAGAGGGGCCTGTGTAGCT
ACCGATAAGCGGACCCTCAAGAGGGCATTAGCAATAGTGTTTATAAGGCCCCCTTGTTAACCCTAAACGG
GTAGCATATGCTTCCCGGGTAGTAGTATATACTATCCAGACTAACCCTAATTCAATAGCATATGTTACCC
AACGGGAAGCATATGCTATCGAATTAGGGTTAGTAAAAGGGTCCTAAGGAACAGCGATATCTCCCACCCC
ATGAGCTGTCACGGTTTTATTTACATGGGGTCAGGATTCCACGAGGGTAGTGAACCATTTTAGTCACAAG
GGCAGTGGCTGAAGATCAAGGAGCGGGCAGTGAACTCTCCTGAATCTTCGCCTGCTTCTTCATTCTCCTT
CGTTTAGCTAATAGAATAACTGCTGAGTTGTGAACAGTAAGGTGTATGTGAGGTGCTCGAAAACAAGGTT
TCAGGTGACGCCCCCAGAATAAAATTTGGACGGGGGGTTCAGTGGTGGCATTGTGCTATGACACCAATAT
AACCCTCACAAACCCCTTGGGCAATAAATACTAGTGTAGGAATGAAACATTCTGAATATCTTTAACAATA
GAAATCCATGGGGTGGGGACAAGCCGTAAAGACTGGATGTCCATCTCACACGAATTTATGGCTATGGGCA
ACACATAATCCTAGTGCAATATGATACTGGGGTTATTAAGATGTGTCCCAGGCAGGGACCAAGACAGGTG
AACCATGTTGTTACACTCTATTTGTAACAAGGGGAAAGAGAGTGGACGCCGACAGCAGCGGACTCCACTG
GTTGTCTCTAACACCCCCGAAAATTAAACGGGGCTCCACGCCAATGGGGCCCATAAACAAAGACAAGTGG
CCACTCTTTTTTTTGAAATTGTGGAGTGGGGGCACGCGTCAGCCCCCACACGCCGCCCTGCGGTTTTGGA
CTGTAAAATAAGGGTGTAATAACTTGGCTGATTGTAACCCCGCTAACCACTGCGGTCAAACCACTTGCCC
ACAAAACCACTAATGGCACCCCGGGGAATACCTGCATAAGTAGGTGGGCGGGCCAAGATAGGGGCGCGAT
TGCTGCGATCTGGAGGACAAATTACACACACTTGCGCCTGAGCGCCAAGCACAGGGTTGTTGGTCCTCAT
ATTCACGAGGTCGCTGAGAGCACGGTGGGCTAATGTTGCCATGGGTAGCATATACTACCCAAATATCTGG
ATAGCATATGCTATCCTAATCTATATCTGGGTAGCATAGGCTATCCTAATCTATATCTGGGTAGCATATG
CTATCCTAATCTATATCTGGGTAGTATATGCTATCCTAATTTATATCTGGGTAGCATAGGCTATCCTAAT
CTATATCTGGGTAGCATATGCTATCCTAATCTATATCTGGGTAGTATATGCTATCCTAATCTGTATCCGG
GTAGCATATGCTATCCTAATAGAGATTAGGGTAGTATATGCTATCCTAATTTATATCTGGGTAGCATATA
CTACCCAAATATCTGGATAGCATATGCTATCCTAATCTATATCTGGGTAGCATATGCTATCCTAATCTAT
ATCTGGGTAGCATAGGCTATCCTAATCTATATCTGGGTAGCATATGCTATCCTAATCTATATCTGGGTAG
TATATGCTATCCTAATTTATATCTGGGTAGCATAGGCTATCCTAATCTATATCTGGGTAGCATATGCTAT
CCTAATCTATATCTGGGTAGTATATGCTATCCTAATCTGTATCCGGGTAGCATATGCTATCCTCATGATA
AGCTGTCAAACATGAGAATTTTCTTGAAGACGAAAGGGCCTCGTGATACGCCTATTTTTATAGGTTAATG
TCATGATAATAATGGTTTCTTAGACGTCAGGTGGCACTTTTCGGGGAAATGTGCGCGGAACCCCTATTTG
TTTATTTTTCTAAATACATTCAAATATGTATCCGCTCATGAGACAATAACCCTGATAAATGCTTCAATAA
TATTGAAAAAGGAAGAGTATGAGTATTCAACATTTCCGTGTCGCCCTTATTCCCTTTTTTGCGGCATTTT
GCCTTCCTGTTTTTGCTCACCCAGAAACGCTGGTGAAAGTAAAAGATGCTGAAGATCAGTTGGGTGCACG
AGTGGGTTACATCGAACTGGATCTCAACAGCGGTAAGATCCTTGAGAGTTTTCGCCCCGAAGAACGTTTT
CCAATGATGAGCACTTTTAAAGTTCTGCTATGTGGCGCGGTATTATCCCGTGTTGACGCCGGGCAAGAGC
AACTCGGTCGCCGCATACACTATTCTCAGAATGACTTGGTTGAGTACTCACCAGTCACAGAAAAGCATCT
TACGGATGGCATGACAGTAAGAGAATTATGCAGTGCTGCCATAACCATGAGTGATAACACTGCGGCCAAC
TTACTTCTGACAACGATCGGAGGACCGAAGGAGCTAACCGCTTTTTTGCACAACATGGGGGATCATGTAA
CTCGCCTTGATCGTTGGGAACCGGAGCTGAATGAAGCCATACCAAACGACGAGCGTGACACCACGATGCC
TGCAGCAATGGCAACAACGTTGCGCAAACTATTAACTGGCGAACTACTTACTCTAGCTTCCCGGCAACAA
TTAATAGACTGGATGGAGGCGGATAAAGTTGCAGGACCACTTCTGCGCTCGGCCCTTCCGGCTGGCTGGT
TTATTGCTGATAAATCTGGAGCCGGTGAGCGTGGGTCTCGCGGTATCATTGCAGCACTGGGGCCAGATGG
TAAGCCCTCCCGTATCGTAGTTATCTACACGACGGGGAGTCAGGCAACTATGGATGAACGAAATAGACAG
ATCGCTGAGATAGGTGCCTCACTGATTAAGCATTGGTAACTGTCAGACCAAGTTTACTCATATATACTTT
AGATTGATTTAAAACTTCATTTTTAATTTAAAAGGATCTAGGTGAAGATCCTTTTTGATAATCTCATGAC
CAAAATCCCTTAACGTGAGTTTTCGTTCCACTGAGCGTCAGACCCCGTAGAAAAGATCAAAGGATCTTCT
TGAGATCCTTTTTTTCTGCGCGTAATCTGCTGCTTGCAAACAAAAAAACCACCGCTACCAGCGGTGGTTT
GTTTGCCGGATCAAGAGCTACCAACTCTTTTTCCGAAGGTAACTGGCTTCAGCAGAGCGCAGATACCAAA
TACTGTTCTTCTAGTGTAGCCGTAGTTAGGCCACCACTTCAAGAACTCTGTAGCACCGCCTACATACCTC
GCTCTGCTAATCCTGTTACCAGTGGCTGCTGCCAGTGGCGATAAGTCGTGTCTTACCGGGTTGGACTCAA
GACGATAGTTACCGGATAAGGCGCAGCGGTCGGGCTGAACGGGGGGTTCGTGCACACAGCCCAGCTTGGA
GCGAACGACCTACACCGAACTGAGATACCTACAGCGTGAGCTATGAGAAAGCGCCACGCTTCCCGAAGGG
AGAAAGGCGGACAGGTATCCGGTAAGCGGCAGGGTCGGAACAGGAGAGCGCACGAGGGAGCTTCCAGGGG
GAAACGCCTGGTATCTTTATAGTCCTGTCGGGTTTCGCCACCTCTGACTTGAGCGTCGATTTTTGTGATG
CTCGTCAGGGGGGCGGAGCCTATGGAAAAACGCCAGCAACGCGGCCTTTTTACGGTTCCTGGCCTTTTGC
TGGCCTTTTGCTCACATGTTCTTTCCTGCGTTATCCCCTGATTCTGTGGATAACCGTATTACCGCCTTTG
AGTGAGCTGATACCGCTCGCCGCAGCCGAACGACCGAGCGCAGCGAGTCAGTGAGCGAGGAAGCGGAAGA
GCGCCCAATACGCAAACCGCCTCTCCCCGCGCGTTGGCCGATTCATTAATGCAGCTGGCACGACAGGTTT
CCCGACTGGAAAGCGGGCAGTGAGCGCAACGCAATTAATGTGAGTTAGCTCACTCATTAGGCACCCCAGG
CTTTACACTTTATGCTTCCGGCTCGTATGTTGTGTGGAATTGTGAGCGGATAACAATTTCACACAGGAAA
CAGCTATGACCATGATTACGCCAAGCTCTAGCTAGAGGTCGACCAATTCTCATGTTTGACAGCTTATCAT
CGCAGATCCGGGCAACGTTGTTGCCATTGCTGCAGGCGCAGAACTGGTAGGTATGGAAGATCTATACATT
GAATCAATATTGGCAATTAGCCATATTAGTCATTGGTTATATAGCATAAATCAATATTGGCTATTGGCCA
TTGCATACGTTGTATCTATATCATAATATGTACATTTATATTGGCTCATGTCCAATATGACCGC
Features (pLannotate 1.2.2; 18 found; start..end, strand, type, name):
      7..386     +  enhancer       CMV enhancer: human cytomegalovirus immediate early enhancer
    388..587     +  promoter       CMV promoter: human cytomegalovirus (CMV) immediate early promoter
    655..693     +  misc_feature   Ad SA (fragment): adenovirus major late transcript splice acceptor (Friedrich and Soriano, 1991)
    726..935     -  CDS            PTP (fragment): TERM_ADE02 - Experimental evidence at protein level: Swiss-Prot protein existence level 1. Protein covalently bound to the viral DNA that acts as a primer for viral genomic replication by DNA strand displacement. Assembles on the viral origin of replication in an initiation complex with viral polymerase, DBP, host NFIA and host POU2F1/OCT1. During initiation, the polymerase covalently couples the first dCTP with Ser- 580 of pTP. The terminal protein stimulates the template activity over 20 fold compared to protein-free templates. Neo-synthesized viral genomes are linked to two preterminal prot
    966..1055    +  intron         chimeric intron (fragment): chimera between introns from adenovirus and immunoglobulin heavy chain genes
   1074..1120    +  CDS            IgH signal sequence (fragment): signal sequence from the mouse immunoglobulin heavy chain variable region
   1431..1997    +  CDS            Cd4 (fragment): CD4_RAT - Experimental evidence at protein level: Swiss-Prot protein existence level 1. Integral membrane glycoprotein that plays an essential role in the immune response and serves multiple functions in responses against both external and internal offenses. In T-cells, functions primarily as a coreceptor for MHC class II molecule:peptide complex. The antigens presented by class II peptides are derived from extracellular proteins while class I peptides are derived from cytosolic proteins. Interacts simultaneously with the T-cell receptor (TCR) and the MHC class II presented by antigen presenti
   2157..2212    +  polyA_signal   β-globin poly(A) signal: rabbit β-globin polyadenylation signal (Gil and Proudfoot, 1987)
   2726..4407    -  rep_origin     oriP (fragment): Epstein-Barr virus oriP replication origin (Yates et al., 2000)
   4534..4638    +  promoter       AmpR promoter: bla
   4639..5499    +  CDS            AmpR: β-lactamase; bla; confers resistance to ampicillin, carbenicillin, and related antibiotics
   5670..6258    +  rep_origin     ori: high-copy-number ColE1/pMB1/pBR322/pUC origin of replication
   6441..6533    +  CDS            lacI (fragment): lac repressor; lacI; The lac repressor binds to the lac operator to inhibit transcription in E. coli. This inhibition can be relieved by adding lactose or isopropyl-β-D-thiogalactopyranoside (IPTG).
   6546..6567    +  protein_bind   CAP binding site: CAP binding activates transcription in the presence of cAMP. E. coli catabolite activator protein
   6582..6612    +  promoter       lac promoter: promoter for the E. coli lac operon
   6620..6636    +  protein_bind   lac operator: The lac repressor binds to the lac operator to inhibit transcription in E. coli. This inhibition can be relieved by adding lactose or isopropyl-β-D-thiogalactopyranoside (IPTG). lac repressor encoded by lacI
   6706..6722    +  promoter       tet promoter (fragment): E. coli promoter for tetracycline efflux protein gene
   6732..6757    -  CDS            bla(M) (fragment): β-lactamase lacking the signal sequence; bla(M); allows cytosolic expression of β-lactamase
