[The description below was written by a language model from this plasmid's Addgene catalogue record and pLannotate feature annotations shown in this document.]
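Description:
Smp_081920-Cd4-bio-His is a mammalian expression plasmid built on the pTT3 backbone for producing a recombinant, secreted form of the Schistosoma mansoni protein Smp_081920. It is propagated in E. coli as a high-copy plasmid through a ColE1/pUC-type origin and selected with ampicillin via the β-lactamase gene. The backbone also carries a fragment of the Epstein-Barr virus oriP element, which supports episomal maintenance and enhanced transient expression in cells that supply EBNA1. Short lac promoter/operator, lacI, tet promoter and bla remnants near the end of the sequence appear to be cloning-vector residue rather than functional parts of the payload.

Expression is driven by the human CMV immediate-early enhancer and promoter. This is followed by adenovirus-derived leader and splice sequences and a chimeric intron fragment, which generally improve mRNA processing and yield; the antisense "PTP" annotation in this region most likely reflects the same adenoviral sequence. A fragment matching a mouse immunoglobulin heavy chain signal sequence lies just upstream of the insert position and would direct the product into the secretory pathway. The 238 bp Smp_081920 insert, cloned between retained NotI and AscI sites, is not itself annotated in the feature table but fits the gap before the rat Cd4 segment. It is fused at its C terminus to rat Cd4 domains 3 and 4, a biotinylation sequence and a 6xHis tag, and transcription ends at a rabbit β-globin polyadenylation signal. The Cd4 domains give a common antibody-recognisable tag, the biotin acceptor permits capture on streptavidin, and the His tag permits affinity purification. The plasmid belongs to a library of S. mansoni cell-surface and secreted proteins used to identify early serological markers of infection.
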