Addgene plasmid #120591: Smp_081920-Cd4-bio-His
Purpose: Expression of recombinant S. mansoni protein
Depositing lab: Gavin Wright. Depositing organization: Wellcome Sanger Institute. Publication: A library of cell-surface and secreted proteins from Schistosoma mansoni identifies early serological markers of infection. Cécile Crosnier, Anna V. Protasio, Gabriel Rinaldi, Shona Wilson, Matthew Berriman, Gavin J. Wright. bioRXiv 10.1101/593616.
Backbone
  Vector backbone: pTT3
  Backbone manufacturer: Yves Durocher, NRC
  Backbone size w/o insert (bp): 6686
  Vector type: Mammalian Expression
Growth in bacteria
  Bacterial resistance: Ampicillin, 100 μg/mL
  Growth temperature: 37°C
  Growth strain: DH5alpha
  Copy number: High Copy
Gene/Insert
  Gene/Insert name: Smp_081920
  Species: Schistosoma mansoni
  Insert size (bp): 238
  Entrez Gene: Smp_081920 (a.k.a. Smp_081920)
  Promoter: CMV
  Tag / fusion protein: ratCd4(d3+4)-bio-6His (C terminal on backbone)
  Cloning method: Restriction Enzyme; 5′ cloning site NotI (not destroyed); 3′ cloning site AscI (not destroyed)
Terms and licenses: Academic/Nonprofit Terms; Industry Terms: Not Available to Industry
How to cite: Smp_081920-Cd4-bio-His was a gift from Gavin Wright (Addgene plasmid # 120591 ; http://n2t.net/addgene:120591 ; RRID:Addgene_120591)
